>Addgene plasmid #209778 | pINDUCER21-puro_TAOK3 | addgene full sequence | sequence record 413614 | Addgene NGS Result
TGGAAGGGCTAATTCACTCCCAAAGAAGACAAGATATCCTTGATCTGTGGATCTACCACACACAAGGCTA
CTTCCCTGATTAGCAGAACTACACACCAGGGCCAGGGGTCAGATATCCACTGACCTTTGGATGGTGCTAC
AAGCTAGTACCAGTTGAGCCAGATAAGGTAGAAGAGGCCAATAAAGGAGAGAACACCAGCTTGTTACACC
CTGTGAGCCTGCATGGGATGGATGACCCGGAGAGAGAAGTGTTAGAGTGGAGGTTTGACAGCCGCCTAGC
ATTTCATCACGTGGCCCGAGAGCTGCATCCGGAGTACTTCAAGAACTGCTGATATCGAGCTTGCTACAAG
GGACTTTCCGCTGGGGACTTTCCAGGGAGGCGTGGCCTGGGCGGGACTGGGGAGTGGCGAGCCCTCAGAT
CCTGCATATAAGCAGCTGCTTTTTGCCTGTACTGGGTCTCTCTGGTTAGACCAGATCTGAGCCTGGGAGC
TCTCTGGCTAACTAGGGAACCCACTGCTTAAGCCTCAATAAAGCTTGCCTTGAGTGCTTCAAGTAGTGTG
TGCCCGTCTGTTGTGTGACTCTGGTAACTAGAGATCCCTCAGACCCTTTTAGTCAGTGTGGAAAATCTCT
AGCAGTGGCGCCCGAACAGGGACTTGAAAGCGAAAGGGAAACCAGAGGAGCTCTCTCGACGCAGGACTCG
GCTTGCTGAAGCGCGCACGGCAAGAGGCGAGGGGCGGCGACTGGTGAGTACGCCAAAAATTTTGACTAGC
GGAGGCTAGAAGGAGAGAGATGGGTGCGAGAGCGTCAGTATTAAGCGGGGGAGAATTAGATCGCGATGGG
AAAAAATTCGGTTAAGGCCAGGGGGAAAGAAAAAATATAAATTAAAACATATAGTATGGGCAAGCAGGGA
GCTAGAACGATTCGCAGTTAATCCTGGCCTGTTAGAAACATCAGAAGGCTGTAGACAAATACTGGGACAG
CTACAACCATCCCTTCAGACAGGATCAGAAGAACTTAGATCATTATATAATACAGTAGCAACCCTCTATT
GTGTGCATCAAAGGATAGAGATAAAAGACACCAAGGAAGCTTTAGACAAGATAGAGGAAGAGCAAAACAA
AAGTAAGACCACCGCACAGCAAGCGGCCGGCCGCTGATCTTCAGACCTGGAGGAGGAGATATGAGGGACA
ATTGGAGAAGTGAATTATATAAATATAAAGTAGTAAAAATTGAACCATTAGGAGTAGCACCCACCAAGGC
AAAGAGAAGAGTGGTGCAGAGAGAAAAAAGAGCAGTGGGAATAGGAGCTTTGTTCCTTGGGTTCTTGGGA
GCAGCAGGAAGCACTATGGGCGCAGCGTCAATGACGCTGACGGTACAGGCCAGACAATTATTGTCTGGTA
TAGTGCAGCAGCAGAACAATTTGCTGAGGGCTATTGAGGCGCAACAGCATCTGTTGCAACTCACAGTCTG
GGGCATCAAGCAGCTCCAGGCAAGAATCCTGGCTGTGGAAAGATACCTAAAGGATCAACAGCTCCTGGGG
ATTTGGGGTTGCTCTGGAAAACTCATTTGCACCACTGCTGTGCCTTGGAATGCTAGTTGGAGTAATAAAT
CTCTGGAACAGATTTGGAATCACACGACCTGGATGGAGTGGGACAGAGAAATTAACAATTACACAAGCTT
AATACACTCCTTAATTGAAGAATCGCAAAACCAGCAAGAAAAGAATGAACAAGAATTATTGGAATTAGAT
AAATGGGCAAGTTTGTGGAATTGGTTTAACATAACAAATTGGCTGTGGTATATAAAATTATTCATAATGA
TAGTAGGAGGCTTGGTAGGTTTAAGAATAGTTTTTGCTGTACTTTCTATAGTGAATAGAGTTAGGCAGGG
ATATTCACCATTATCGTTTCAGACCCACCTCCCAACCCCGAGGGGACCCGACAGGCCCGAAGGAATAGAA
GAAGAAGGTGGAGAGAGAGACAGAGACAGATCCATTCGATTAGTGAACGGATCTCGACGGTATCGCCGAA
TTCACAAATGGCAGTATTCATCCACAATTTTAAAAGAAAAGGGGGGATTGGGGGGTACAGTGCAGGGGAA
AGAATAGTAGACATAATAGCAACAGACATACAAACTAAAGAATTACAAAAACAAATTACAAAAATTCAAA
ATTTTCGGGTTTATTACAGGGACAGCAGAGATCCAGTTTGGACTAGGATCCTTTACCACTCCCTATCAGT
GATAGAGAAAAGTGAAAGTCGAGTTTACCACTCCCTATCAGTGATAGAGAAAAGTGAAAGTCGAGTTTAC
CACTCCCTATCAGTGATAGAGAAAAGTGAAAGTCGAGTTTACCACTCCCTATCAGTGATAGAGAAAAGTG
AAAGTCGAGTTTACCACTCCCTATCAGTGATAGAGAAAAGTGAAAGTCGAGTTTACCACTCCCTATCAGT
GATAGAGAAAAGTGAAAGTCGAGTTTACCACTCCCTATCAGTGATAGAGAAAAGTGAAAGTCGAGCTCGG
TACCCGGGTCGAGGTAGGCGTGTACGGTGGGAGGCCTATATAAGCAGAGCTCGTTTAGTGAACCGTCAGA
TCGCCTGGAGACGCCATCCACGCTGTTTTGACCTCCATAGAAGACACCGGGACCGATCCAGCCTCCGCGG
CCCCGAACTAGTCCAGTGTGGTGGAATTCTGCAGATATCAACAAGTTTGTACAAAAAAGCAGGCTCCACC
ATGCGTAAAGGGGTGCTGAAGGACCCAGAGATTGCCGATCTATTCTACAAAGATGATCCTGAGGAACTTT
TTATTGGTTTGCATGAAATTGGACATGGAAGTTTTGGAGCAGTTTATTTTGCTACAAATGCTCACACCAG
TGAGGTGGTGGCAATTAAGAAGATGTCCTATAGTGGGAAGCAGACCCATGAGAAATGGCAAGATATTCTT
AAGGAAGTTAAATTTTTACGACAATTGAAGCATCCTAATACTATTGAGTACAAAGGCTGTTACTTGAAAG
AACACACTGCTTGGTTGGTGATGGAATATTGCTTAGGCTCAGCCTCTGATTTATTAGAAGTTCATAAAAA
ACCACTTCAGGAAGTGGAGATCGCTGCCATTACTCATGGAGCCTTGCATGGACTAGCCTACCTACATTCT
CATGCATTGATTCATAGGGATATTAAAGCAGGAAATATTCTTCTAACAGAGCCAGGTCAGGTAAAACTAG
CTGATTTTGGATCTGCTTCAATGGCTTCTCCTGCCAACTCCTTCGTGGGCACACCTTACTGGATGGCTCC
AGAGGTGATCTTAGCTATGGATGAAGGACAGTATGATGGGAAAGTTGATATTTGGTCACTTGGCATCACT
TGTATTGAATTGGCGGAACGGAAGCCGCCCCTTTTCAACATGAATGCAATGAGTGCCTTATATCACATTG
CCCAGAATGACTCCCCAACGTTACAGTCTAATGAATGGACAGACTCCTTTAGGAGATTTGTTGATTACTG
CTTGCAGAAAATACCTCAGGAAAGGCCAACATCAGCAGAACTATTAAGGCATGACTTTGTTCGACGAGAC
CGGCCACTACGTGTCCTCATTGACCTCATACAGAGGACAAAAGATGCAGTTCGTGAGCTAGATAACCTAC
AGTACCGAAAAATGAAAAAAATACTTTTCCAAGAGACACGGAATGGACCCTTGAATGAGTCACAGGAGGA
TGAGGAAGACAGTGAACATGGAACCAGCCTGAACAGGGAAATGGACAGCCTGGGCAGCAACCATTCCATT
CCAAGCATGTCCGTGAGCACAGGCAGCCAGAGCAGCAGTGTGAACAGCATGCAGGAAGTCATGGACGAGA
GCAGTTCCGAACTTGTCATGATGCACGATGACGAAAGCACAATCAATTCCAGCTCCTCCGTCGTGCATAA
GAAAGATCATGTATTCATAAGGGATGAGGCGGGCCACGGCGATCCCAGGCCTGAGCCGCGGCCTACCCAG
TCAGTTCAGAGCCAGGCCCTCCACTACCGGAACAGAGAGCGCTTTGCCACGATCAAATCAGCATCTTTGG
TTACACGACAGATCCATGAGCATGAGCAGGAGAACGAGTTGCGGGAACAGATGTCAGGTTATAAGCGGAT
GCGGCGCCAGCACCAGAAGCAGCTGATCGCCCTGGAGAACAAGCTGAAGGCTGAGATGGACGAGCACCGC
CTCAAGCTACAGAAGGAGGTGGAGACGCATGCCAACAACTCGTCCATCGAGCTGGAGAAGCTGGCCAAGA
AGCAAGTGGCTATCATAGAAAAGGAGGCAAAGGTAGCTGCAGCAGATGAGAAGAAGTTCCAGCAACAGAT
CTTGGCCCAGCAGAAGAAAGATTTGACAACTTTCTTAGAAAGTCAGAAGAAGCAGTATAAGATTTGTAAG
GAAAAAATAAAAGAGGAAATGAATGAGGACCATAGCACACCCAAGAAAGAGAAGCAAGAGCGGATCTCCA
AACATAAAGAGAACTTGCAGCACACACAGGCTGAAGAGGAAGCCCACCTTCTCACTCAACAGAGACTGTA
CTACGACAAAAATTGTCGTTTCTTCAAGCGGAAAATAATGATCAAGCGGCACGAGGTGGAGCAGCAGAAC
ATTCGGGAGGAACTAAATAAAAAGAGGACCCAGAAGGAGATGGAGCATGCCATGCTAATCCGGCACGACG
AGTCCACCCGAGAGCTAGAGTACAGGCAGCTGCACACGTTACAGAAGCTACGCATGGATCTGATCCGTTT
ACAGCACCAGACGGAACTGGAAAACCAGCTGGAGTACAATAAGAGGCGAGAAAGAGAACTGCACAGAAAG
CATGTCATGGAACTTCGGCAACAGCCAAAAAACTTAAAGGCCATGGAAATGCAAATTAAAAAACAGTTTC
AGGACACTTGCAAAGTACAGACCAAACAGTATAAAGCACTCAAGAATCACCAGTTGGAAGTTACTCCAAA
GAATGAGCACAAAACAATCTTAAAGACACTGAAAGATGAGCAGACAAGAAAACTTGCCATTTTGGCAGAG
CAGTATGAACAGAGTATAAATGAAATGATGGCCTCTCAAGCGTTACGGCTAGATGAGGCTCAAGAAGCAG
AATGCCAGGCCTTGAGGCTACAGCTCCAGCAGGAAATGGAGCTGCTCAACGCCTACCAGAGCAAAATCAA
GATGCAAACAGAGGCACAACATGAACGTGAGCTCCAGAAGCTAGAGCAGAGAGTGTCTCTGCGCAGAGCA
CACCTTGAGCAGAAGATTGAAGAGGAGCTGGCTGCCCTTCAGAAGGAACGCAGCGAGAGAATAAAGAACC
TATTGGAAAGGCAAGAGCGAGAGATTGAAACTTTTGACATGGAGAGCCTCAGAATGGGATTTGGGAATTT
GGTTACATTAGATTTTCCTAAGGAGGACTACAGAGACCCAGCTTTCTTGTACAAAGTGGTTGATATCCAG
CACAGTGGCGGCCGCTCGAGTCTAGAGGGCCCGCGGTTCGAAGACTACAAAGACCATGACGGTGATTATA
AAGATCATGACATCGATTACAAGGATGACGATGACAAGTAGGTAAGTGATTCGAATACCCATACGACGTC
CCAGACTACGCTTAGTAATGATTAATTAAACTAGAAATTCTACCGGGTAGGGGAGGCGCTTTTCCCAAGG
CAGTCTGGAGTAACCCACCCAAGATCTGGCCTCCGCGCCGGGTTTTGGCGCCTCCCGCGGGCGCCCCCCT
CCTCACGGCGAGCCGCGTAAGATCTGGCCTCCGCGCCGGGTTTTGGCGCCTCCCGCGGGCGCCCCCCTCC
TCACGGCGAGCCTAGTCGTGAGGCTCCGGTGCCCGTCAGTGGGCAGAGCGCACATCGCCCACAGTCCCCG
AGAAGTTGGGGGGAGGGGTCGGCAATTGAACCGGTGCCTAGAGAAGGTGGCGCGGGGTAAACTGGGAAAG
TGATGTCGTGTACTGGCTCCGCCTTTTTCCCGAGGGTGGGGGAGAACCGTATATAAGTGCAGTAGTCGCC
GTGAACGTTCTTTTTCGCAACGGGTTTGCCGCCAGAACACAGGTAAGTGCCGTGTGTGGTTCCCGCGGGC
CTGGCCTCTTTACGGGTTATGGCCCTTGCGTGCCTTGAATTACTTCCACCTGGCTGCAGTACGTGATTCT
TGATCCCGAGCTTCGGGTTGGAAGTGGGTGGGAGAGTTCGAGGCCTTGCGCTTAAGGAGCCCCTTCGCCT
CGTGCTTGAGTTGAGGCCTGGCCTGGGCGCTGGGGCCGCCGCGTGCGAATCTGGTGGCACCTTCGCGCCT
GTCTCGCTGCTTTCGATAAGTCTCTAGCCATTTAAAATTTTTGATGACCTGCTGCGACGCTTTTTTTCTG
GCAAGATAGTCTTGTAAATGCGGGCCAAGATCTGCACACTGGTATTTCGGTTTTTGGGGCCGCGGGCGGC
GACGGGGCCCGTGCGTCCCAGCGCACATGTTCGGCGAGGCGGGGCCTGCGAGCGCGGCCACCGAGAATCG
GACGGGGGTAGTCTCAAGCTGGCCGGCCTGCTCTGGTGCCTGGCCTCGCGCCGCCGTGTATCGCCCCGCC
CTGGGCGGCAAGGCTGGCCCGGTCGGCACCAGTTGCGTGAGCGGAAAGATGGCCGCTTCCCGGCCCTGCT
GCAGGGAGCTCAAAATGGAGGACGCGGCGCTCGGGAGAGCGGGCGGGTGAGTCACCCACACAAAGGAAAA
GGGCCTTTCCGTCCTCAGCCGTCGCTTCATGTGACTCCACGGAGTACCGGGCGCCGTCCAGGCACCTCGA
TTAGTTCTCGAGCTTTTGGAGTACGTCGTCTTTAGGTTGGGGGGAGGGGTTTTATGCGATGGAGTTTCCC
CACACTGAGTGGGTGGAGACTGAAGTTAGGCCAGCTTGGCACTTGATGTAATTCTCCTTGGAATTTGCCC
TTTTTGAGTTTGGATCTTGGTTCATTCTCAAGCCTCAGACAGTGGTTCAAAGTTTTTTTCTTCCATTTCA
GGTGTCGTGAAGCGGCCGCCATGCTAGTAAATTGTCCGCTAAATTCTGGCCGTTTTTGGCTTTTTTGTTA
GACGGATCCATAACTTCGTATAATGTATGCTATACGAAGTTATGCCACCATGTCTAGACTGGACAAGAGC
AAAGTCATAAACGGAGCTCTGGAATTACTCAATGGTGTCGGTATCGAAGGCCTGACGACAAGGAAACTCG
CTCAAAAGCTGGGAGTTGAGCAGCCTACCCTGTACTGGCACGTGAAGAACAAGCGGGCCCTGCTCGATGC
CCTGCCAATCGAGATGCTGGACAGGCATCATACCCACTTCTGCCCCCTGGAAGGCGAGTCATGGCAAGAC
TTTCTGCGGAACAACGCCAAGTCATACCGCTGTGCTCTCCTCTCACATCGCGACGGGGCTAAAGTGCATC
TCGGCACCCGCCCAACAGAGAAACAGTACGAAACCCTGGAAAATCAGCTCGCGTTCCTGTGTCAGCAAGG
CTTCTCCCTGGAGAACGCACTGTACGCTCTGTCCGCCGTGGGCCACTTTACACTGGGCTGCGTATTGGAG
GAACAGGAGCATCAAGTAGCAAAAGAGGAAAGAGAGACACCTACCACCGATTCTATGCCCCCACTTCTGA
GACAAGCAATTGAGCTGTTCGACCGGCAGGGAGCCGAACCTGCCTTCCTTTTCGGCCTGGAACTAATCAT
ATGTGGCCTGGAGAAACAGCTAAAGTGCGAAAGCGGCGGGCCGACCGACGCCCTTGACGATTTTGACTTA
GACATGCTCCCAGCCGATGCCCTTGACGACTTTGACCTTGATATGCTGCCTGCTGACGCTCTTGACGATT
TTGACCTTGACATGCTCCCCGGGTAACTAAGTAAGGATCCGCGGCCGCACTAGAGGAATTCCGCCCCTCT
CCCCCCCCCCCCTCTCCCTCCCCCCCCCCTAACGTTACTGGCCGAAGCCGCTTGGAATAAGGCCGGTGTG
CGTTTGTCTATATGTTATTTTCCACCATATTGCCGTCTTTTGGCAATGTGAGGGCCCGGAAACCTGGCCC
TGTCTTCTTGACGAGCATTCCTAGGGGTCTTTCCCCTCTCGCCAAAGGAATGCAAGGTCTGTTGAATGTC
GTGAAGGAAGCAGTTCCTCTGGAAGCTTCTTGAAGACAAACAACGTCTGTAGCGACCCTTTGCAGGCAGC
GGAACCCCCCACCTGGCGACAGGTGCCTCTGCGGCCAAAAGCCACGTGTATAAGATACACCTGCAAAGGC
GGCACAACCCCAGTGCCACGTTGTGAGTTGGATAGTTGTGGAAAGAGTCAAATGGCTCTCCTCAAGCGTA
TTCAACAAGGGGCTGAAGGATGCCCAGAAGGTACCCCATTGTATGGGATCTGATCTGGGGCCTCGGTGCA
CATGCTTTACATGTGTTTAGTCGAGGTTAAAAAAACGTCTAGGCCCCCCGAACCACGGGGACGTGGTTTT
CCTTTGAAAAACACGATGATAAGCTTGCCACAACCCACAAGGAGACGACCTTCCATGACCGAGTACAAGC
CCACGGTGCGCCTCGCCACCCGCGACGACGTCCCCCGGGCCGTACGCACCCTCGCCGCCGCGTTCGCCGA
CTACCCCGCCACGCGCCACACCGTCGACCCGGACCGCCACATCGAGCGGGTCACCGAGCTGCAAGAACTC
TTCCTCACGCGCGTCGGGCTCGACATCGGCAAGGTGTGGGTCGCGGACGACGGCGCCGCGGTGGCGGTCT
GGACCACGCCGGAGAGCGTCGAAGCGGGGGCGGTGTTCGCCGAGATCGGCCCGCGCATGGCCGAGTTGAG
CGGTTCCCGGCTGGCCGCGCAGCAACAGATGGAAGGCCTCCTGGCGCCGCACCGGCCCAAGGAGCCCGCG
TGGTTCCTGGCCACCGTCGGCGTCTCGCCCGACCACCAGGGCAAGGGTCTGGGCAGCGCCGTCGTGCTCC
CCGGAGTGGAGGCGGCCGAGCGCGCCGGGGTGCCCGCCTTCCTGGAGACCTCCGCGCCCCGCAACCTCCC
CTTCTACGAGCGGCTCGGCTTCACCGTCACCGCCGACGTCGAGGTGCCCGAAGGACCGCGCACCTGGTGC
ATGACCCGCAAGCCCGGTGCCTGAGCATGCCCGACGGCGAGGATCTCGTCGTGACCCATGGCGATGCCTG
CTTGCCGAATATCATGGTGGAAAATGGCCGCTTTTCTGGATTCATCGACTGTGGCCGGCTGGGTGTGGCG
GACCGCTATCAGGACATAGCGTTGGCTACCCGTGATATTGCTGAAGAGCTTGGCGGCGAATGGGCTGACC
GCTTCCTCGTGCTTTACGGTATCGCCGCTCCCGATTCGCAGCGCATCGCCTTCTATCGCCTTCTTGACGA
GTTCTTCTGATGTACAAGTAAAGCGGCCGCGACTCTAGATCATAATCAGCCATACCACATTTGTAGAGGT
TTTACTTGCTTTAAAAAACCTCCCACACCTCCCCCTGAACCTGAAACATAAAATGAATGCAATTGTTGTT
GTTTAGTCCCTCCCAATTCGATATCAAGCTTATCGCGATAGATCCTAATCAACCTCTGGATTACAAAATT
TGTGAAAGATTGACTGGTATTCTTAACTATGTTGCTCCTTTTACGCTATGTGGATACGCTGCTTTAATGC
CTTTGTATCATGCTATTGCTTCCCGTATGGCTTTCATTTTCTCCTCCTTGTATAAATCCTGGTTGCTGTC
TCTTTATGAGGAGTTGTGGCCCGTTGTCAGGCAACGTGGCGTGGTGTGCACTGTGTTTGCTGACGCAACC
CCCACTGGTTGGGGCATTGCCACCACCTGTCAGCTCCTTTCCGGGACTTTCGCTTTCCCCCTCCCTATTG
CCACGGCGGAACTCATCGCCGCCTGCCTTGCCCGCTGCTGGACAGGGGCTCGGCTGTTGGGCACTGACAA
TTCCGTGGTGTTGTCGGGGAAATCATCGTCCTTTCCTTGGCTGCTCGCCTGTGTTGCCACCTGGATTCTG
CGCGGGACGTCCTTCTGCTACGTCCCTTCGGCCCTCAATCCAGCGGACCTTCCTTCCCGCGGCCTGCTGC
CGGCTCTGCGGCCTCTTCCGCGTCTTCGCCTTCGCCCTCAGACGAGTCGGATCTCCCTTTGGGCCGCCTC
CCCGCCTGAGATCCTTTAAGACCAATGACTTACAAGGCAGCTGTAGATCTTAGCCACTTTTTAAAAGAAA
AGGGGGGACTGGAAGGGCTAATTCACTCCCAACGAAGACAAGATCTGCTTTTTGCTTGTACTGGGTCTCT
CTGGTTAGACCAGATCTGAGCCTGGGAGCTCTCTGGCTAACTAGGGAACCCACTGCTTAAGCCTCAATAA
AGCTTGCCTTGAGTGCTTCAAGTAGTGTGTGCCCGTCTGTTGTGTGACTCTGGTAACTAGAGATCCCTCA
GACCCTTTTAGTCAGTGTGGAAAATCTCTAGCAGTAGTAGTTCATGTCATCTTATTATTCAGTATTTATA
ACTTGCAAAGAAATGAATATCAGAGAGTGAGAGGCCCGGGTTAATTAAGGAAAGGGCTAGATCATTCTTG
AAGACGAAAGGGCCTCGTGATACGCCTATTTTTATAGGTTAATGTCATGATAATAATGGTTTCTTAGACG
TCAGGTGGCACTTTTCGGGGAAATGTGCGCGGAACCCCTATTTGTTTATTTTTCTAAATACATTCAAATA
TGTATCCGCTCATGAGACAATAACCCTGATAAATGCTTCAATAATATTGAAAAAGGAAGAGTATGAGTAT
TCAACATTTCCGTGTCGCCCTTATTCCCTTTTTTGCGGCATTTTGCCTTCCTGTTTTTGCTCACCCAGAA
ACGCTGGTGAAAGTAAAAGATGCTGAAGATCAGTTGGGTGCACGAGTGGGTTACATCGAACTGGATCTCA
ACAGCGGTAAGATCCTTGAGAGTTTTCGCCCCGAAGAACGTTTTCCAATGATGAGCACTTTTAAAGTTCT
GCTATGTGGCGCGGTATTATCCCGTGTTGACGCCGGGCAAGAGCAACTCGGTCGCCGCATACACTATTCT
CAGAATGACTTGGTTGAGTACTCACCAGTCACAGAAAAGCATCTTACGGATGGCATGACAGTAAGAGAAT
TATGCAGTGCTGCCATAACCATGAGTGATAACACTGCGGCCAACTTACTTCTGACAACGATCGGAGGACC
GAAGGAGCTAACCGCTTTTTTGCACAACATGGGGGATCATGTAACTCGCCTTGATCGTTGGGAACCGGAG
CTGAATGAAGCCATACCAAACGACGAGCGTGACACCACGATGCCTGTAGCAATGGCAACAACGTTGCGCA
AACTATTAACTGGCGAACTACTTACTCTAGCTTCCCGGCAACAATTAATAGACTGGATGGAGGCGGATAA
AGTTGCAGGACCACTTCTGCGCTCGGCCCTTCCGGCTGGCTGGTTTATTGCTGATAAATCTGGAGCCGGT
GAGCGTGGGTCTCGCGGTATCATTGCAGCACTGGGGCCAGATGGTAAGCCCTCCCGTATCGTAGTTATCT
ACACGACGGGGAGTCAGGCAACTATGGATGAACGAAATAGACAGATCGCTGAGATAGGTGCCTCACTGAT
TAAGCATTGGTAACTGTCAGACCAAGTTTACTCATATATACTTTAGATTGATTTAAAACTTCATTTTTAA
TTTAAAAGGATCTAGGTGAAGATCCTTTTTGATAATCTCATGACCAAAATCCCTTAACGTGAGTTTTCGT
TCCACTGAGCGTCAGACCCCGTAGAAAAGATCAAAGGATCTTCTTGAGATCCTTTTTTTCTGCGCGTAAT
CTGCTGCTTGCAAACAAAAAAACCACCGCTACCAGCGGTGGTTTGTTTGCCGGATCAAGAGCTACCAACT
CTTTTTCCGAAGGTAACTGGCTTCAGCAGAGCGCAGATACCAAATACTGTTCTTCTAGTGTAGCCGTAGT
TAGGCCACCACTTCAAGAACTCTGTAGCACCGCCTACATACCTCGCTCTGCTAATCCTGTTACCAGTGGC
TGCTGCCAGTGGCGATAAGTCGTGTCTTACCGGGTTGGACTCAAGACGATAGTTACCGGATAAGGCGCAG
CGGTCGGGCTGAACGGGGGGTTCGTGCACACAGCCCAGCTTGGAGCGAACGACCTACACCGAACTGAGAT
ACCTACAGCGTGAGCTATGAGAAAGCGCCACGCTTCCCGAAGGGAGAAAGGCGGACAGGTATCCGGTAAG
CGGCAGGGTCGGAACAGGAGAGCGCACGAGGGAGCTTCCAGGGGGAAACGCCTGGTATCTTTATAGTCCT
GTCGGGTTTCGCCACCTCTGACTTGAGCGTCGATTTTTGTGATGCTCGTCAGGGGGGCGGAGCCTATGGA
AAAACGCCAGCAACGCGGCCTTTTTACGGTTCCTGGCCTTTTGCTGGCCTTTTGCTCACATGTTCTTTCC
TGCGTTATCCCCTGATTCTGTGGATAACCGTATTACCGCCTTTGAGTGAGCTGATACCGCTCGCCGCAGC
CGAACGACCGAGCGCAGCGAGTCAGTGAGCGAGGAAGCGGAAGAGCGCCCAATACGCAAACCGCCTCTCC
CCGCGCGTTGGCCGATTCATTAATGCAGCAAGCTCATGGCTGACTAATTTTTTTTATTTATGCAGAGGCC
GAGGCCGCCTCGGCCTCTGAGCTATTCCAGAAGTAGTGAGGAGGCTTTTTTGGAGGCCTAGGCTTTTGCA
AAAAGCTCCCCGTGGCACGACAGGTTTCCCGACTGGAAAGCGGGCAGTGAGCGCAACGCAATTAATGTGA
GTTAGCTCACTCATTAGGCACCCCAGGCTTTACACTTTATGCTTCCGGCTCGTATGTTGTGTGGAATTGT
GAGCGGATAACAATTTCACACAGGAAACAGCTATGACATGATTACGAATTTCACAAATAAAGCATTTTTT
TCACTGCATTCTAGTTGTGGTTTGTCCAAACTCATCAATGTATCTTATCATGTCTGGATCAACTGGATAA
CTCAAGCTAACCAAAATCATCCCAAACTTCCCACCCCATACCCTATTACCACTGCCAATTACCTGTGGTT
TCATTTACTCTAAACCTGTGATTCCTCTGAATTATTTTCATTTTAAAGAAATTGTATTTGTTAAATATGT
ACTACAAACTTAGTAGT
Features (pLannotate 1.2.2; 40 found; start..end, strand, type, name):
    377..634     +  LTR            5' LTR (truncated): truncated 5' long terminal repeat (LTR) from HIV-1
    681..806     +  misc_feature   HIV-1 Ψ: packaging signal of human immunodeficiency virus type 1
    790..1128    +  CDS            HIV-1 gag (fragment): gag protein from human immunodeficiency virus 1; gag
   1303..1536    +  misc_feature   RRE: The Rev response element (RRE) of HIV-1 allows for Rev-dependent mRNA export from the nucleus to the cytoplasm.
   1913..2013    +  CDS            Rev (fragment): human immunodeficiency virus 1 (HIV-1) Rev protein; rev; enhances nuclear export of unspliced and incompletely spliced viral mRNAs
   2058..2175    +  misc_feature   cPPT/CTS: central polypurine tract and central termination sequence of HIV-1
   2230..2500    +  protein_bind   tetracycline response element: contains seven copies of the tetracycline operator tetO tetracycline repressor TetR
   2511..2528    +  misc_feature   MCS (fragment): pUC18/19 multiple cloning site
   2533..2571    +  promoter       minimal CMV promoter: human cytomegalovirus (CMV) immediate early promoter
   2701..2725    +  protein_bind   attB1: mutant version of attB; recombination site for the Gateway® BP reaction BP Clonase™
   2731..5424    +  CDS            TAOK3: TAOK3_HUMAN - Also known as DPK, JIK, KDS, MAP3K18. Experimental evidence at protein level: Swiss-Prot protein existence level 1. Serine/threonine-protein kinase that acts as a regulator of the p38/MAPK14 stress-activated MAPK cascade and of the MAPK8/JNK cascade. Acts as an activator of the p38/MAPK14 stress-activated MAPK cascade. In response to DNA damage, involved in the G2/M transition DNA damage checkpoint by activating the p38/MAPK14 stress-activated MAPK cascade, probably by mediating phosphorylation of upstream MAP2K3 and MAP2K6 kinases. Inhibits basal activity of MAPK8/JNK cascade an
   5426..5450    -  protein_bind   attB2: mutant version of attB; recombination site for the Gateway® BP reaction BP Clonase™
   5503..5568    +  CDS            3xFLAG: three tandem FLAG® epitope tags, followed by an enterokinase cleavage site
   5645..5680    +  promoter       PGK promoter (fragment): mouse phosphoglycerate kinase 1 promoter
   5698..5753    +  promoter       UbC promoter (fragment): human ubiquitin C promoter
   5766..5821    +  promoter       UbC promoter (fragment): human ubiquitin C promoter
   5832..7010    +  promoter       EF-1α promoter: strong constitutive promoter for human elongation factor EF-1α
   7024..7073    +  promoter       UbC promoter (fragment): human ubiquitin C promoter
   7080..7113    -  protein_bind   loxP: Cre-mediated recombination occurs in the 8-bp core sequence (GCATACAT). Cre recombinase
   7120..7817    +  CDS            rtTA3 (fragment): reverse tetracycline transactivator 3 activates expression from Tet-responsive promoters in the presence of doxycycline
   7747..7857    +  CDS            VP48: 3 tandem repeats of the minimal activation domain of herpes simplex virus VP16 (Cheng et al., 2013)
   8030..8492    +  misc_feature   IRES: internal ribosome entry site (IRES) of the encephalomyocarditis virus (EMCV)
   8525..9124    +  CDS            PuroR: puromycin N-acetyltransferase; pac from Streptomyces alboniger; confers resistance to puromycin
   9123..9390    +  CDS            NeoR/KanR (fragment): aminoglycoside phosphotransferase confers resistance to neomycin, kanamycin, and G418 (Geneticin®)
   9418..9501    +  CDS            large T antigen (fragment): large T antigen from SV40 (simian virus 40)
   9535..9555    +  misc_feature   MCS (fragment): pBluescript multiple cloning site
   9567..10155   +  misc_feature   WPRE: woodchuck hepatitis virus posttranscriptional regulatory element
  10163..10228   +  CDS            nef (fragment): NEF_HV1Z2 - Experimental evidence at protein level: Swiss-Prot protein existence level 1. Extracellular Nef protein targets CD4(+) T-lymphocytes for apoptosis by interacting with CXCR4 surface receptors. From Human immunodeficiency virus type 1 group M subtype D (isolate Z2/CDC-Z34) (HIV-1).
  10230..10463   +  LTR            3' LTR (ΔU3): self-inactivating 3' long terminal repeat (LTR) from HIV-1
  10668..10772   +  promoter       AmpR promoter: bla
  10773..11633   +  CDS            AmpR: β-lactamase; bla; confers resistance to ampicillin, carbenicillin, and related antibiotics
  11804..12392   +  rep_origin     ori: high-copy-number ColE1/pMB1/pBR322/pUC origin of replication
  12575..12629   +  CDS            lacI (fragment): lac repressor; lacI; The lac repressor binds to the lac operator to inhibit transcription in E. coli. This inhibition can be relieved by adding lactose or isopropyl-β-D-thiogalactopyranoside (IPTG).
  12635..12728   +  rep_origin     SV40 ori (fragment): SV40 origin of replication
  12753..12790   +  CDS            lacI (fragment): lac repressor; lacI; The lac repressor binds to the lac operator to inhibit transcription in E. coli. This inhibition can be relieved by adding lactose or isopropyl-β-D-thiogalactopyranoside (IPTG).
  12803..12824   +  protein_bind   CAP binding site: CAP binding activates transcription in the presence of cAMP. E. coli catabolite activator protein
  12839..12869   +  promoter       lac promoter: promoter for the E. coli lac operon
  12873..12895   +  protein_bind   lac operator (fragment): The lac repressor binds to the lac operator to inhibit transcription in E. coli. This inhibition can be relieved by adding lactose or isopropyl-β-D-thiogalactopyranoside (IPTG). lac repressor encoded by lacI
  12927..13010   +  polyA_signal   SV40 poly(A) signal (fragment): SV40 polyadenylation signal
  13177..329     +  CDS            nef (fragment) (across the origin): NEF_HV1BR - Experimental evidence at protein level: Swiss-Prot protein existence level 1. Extracellular Nef protein targets CD4(+) T-lymphocytes for apoptosis by interacting with CXCR4 surface receptors (PubMed:14990729). From Human immunodeficiency virus type 1 group M subtype B (isolate BRU/LAI) (HIV-1).
