[The description below was written by a language model from this plasmid's Addgene catalogue record and pLannotate feature annotations shown in this document.]
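Description:
pINDUCER21-puro_TAOK3 is a single-vector, doxycycline-inducible lentiviral expression plasmid of about 13.2 kb, built on the pINDUCER21 backbone and carrying human TAOK3, a serine/threonine kinase that regulates the p38 and JNK stress-activated MAPK cascades. It is propagated in E. coli through a high-copy ColE1/pUC-type origin with ampicillin selection (AmpR). The viral portion is HIV-1 derived. It comprises a truncated 5' LTR, the Ψ packaging signal with adjoining gag sequence, the RRE for Rev-dependent nuclear export, a cPPT/CTS, a WPRE to enhance transcript expression, and a self-inactivating ΔU3 3' LTR. The genome can therefore be packaged into particles and stably integrated into mammalian target cells.

Two expression units lie between the LTRs. In the first, a tetracycline response element with seven tetO copies is joined to a minimal CMV promoter and drives the TAOK3 open reading frame. The ORF was introduced by Gateway cloning and is flanked by attB1 and attB2 sites, with a 3xFLAG epitope after attB2 that serves as a C-terminal tag for detection or immunoprecipitation. In the second, a constitutive EF-1α promoter drives the reverse transactivator rtTA3, followed by an EMCV IRES and the puromycin N-acetyltransferase gene, so a single transcript supplies both the transactivator and the mammalian selection marker. A loxP site sits just upstream of rtTA3. Short annotated fragments, including UbC, PGK, NeoR and lac sequences, appear to be cloning remnants rather than functional parts. After transduction and puromycin selection, adding doxycycline lets rtTA3 bind the TRE and switch on TAOK3-3xFLAG, giving inducible expression. The associated study examined TAO kinases in Hippo signalling.
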