Addgene plasmid #209778: pINDUCER21-puro_TAOK3
Purpose: doxycycline-inducible expression of TAOK3
Depositing lab: Michael Wehr. Depositing organization: Klinikum der Ludwig Maximilians-Universitaet Muenchen. Publication: Comprehensive split TEV based protein-protein interaction screening reveals TAOK2 as a key modulator of Hippo signalling to limit growth. Ma X, Mandausch FJ, Wu Y, Sahoo VK, Ma W, Leoni G, Hostiuc M, Wintgens JP, Qiu J, Kannaiyan N, Rossner MJ, Wehr MC. Cell Signal. 2024 Jan;113:110917. doi: 10.1016/j.cellsig.2023.110917. Epub 2023 Oct 7. PubMed 37813295.
Backbone
  Vector backbone: pINDUCER21
  Vector type: Mammalian Expression, Lentiviral
  Selectable markers: Puromycin
Growth in bacteria
  Bacterial resistance: Ampicillin, 100 μg/mL
  Growth temperature: 37°C
  Growth strain: NEB Stable
  Copy number: High Copy
Gene/Insert
  Gene/Insert name: TAOK3
  Species: H. sapiens (human)
  Entrez Gene: TAOK3 (a.k.a. DPK, JIK, MAP3K18, FLJ31808, DKFZp666H245)
  Tag / fusion protein: 3xFLAG (C terminal on insert)
  Cloning method: Gateway Cloning
Terms and licenses: Academic/Nonprofit Terms; Industry Terms: Not Available to Industry
How to cite: pINDUCER21-puro_TAOK3 was a gift from Michael Wehr (Addgene plasmid # 209778 ; http://n2t.net/addgene:209778 ; RRID:Addgene_209778)
